Addgene plasmid #191636: pXD70Tet(DadR)-DadR
Purpose: E. coli - Eggerthella lenta shuttle plasmid (TetR), dadR complementation
Depositing lab: Emily Balskus. Depositing organization: Harvard University. Publication: Genetic manipulation of the human gut bacterium Eggerthella lenta reveals a widespread family of transcriptional regulators. Dong X, Guthrie BGH, Alexander M, Noecker C, Ramirez L, Glasser NR, Turnbaugh PJ, Balskus EP. Nat Commun. 2022 Dec 9;13(1):7624. doi: 10.1038/s41467-022-33576-3. PubMed 36494336.
Backbone
  Vector backbone: pXD69m1
  Vector type: Bacterial Expression
Growth in bacteria
  Bacterial resistance: Ampicillin, 100 μg/mL
  Growth temperature: 37°C
  Growth strain: DH5alpha
  Growth instructions: E. lenta: Tetracycline 20 μg/mL
  Copy number: High Copy
Gene/Insert
  Gene/Insert name: DadR
  Species: Eggerthella lenta
Terms and licenses: Academic/Nonprofit Terms; Industry Terms: Not Available to Industry
How to cite: pXD70Tet(DadR)-DadR was a gift from Emily Balskus (Addgene plasmid # 191636 ; http://n2t.net/addgene:191636 ; RRID:Addgene_191636)
