[The description below was written by a language model from this plasmid's Addgene catalogue record and pLannotate feature annotations shown in this document.]
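Description:
pXD70Tet(DadR)-DadR is a 9,017 nt E. coli–Eggerthella lenta shuttle plasmid built on the pXD69m1 backbone and catalogued as a bacterial expression vector. In E. coli it is maintained as a high-copy plasmid through a ColE1/pUC-type origin and selected with ampicillin via a β-lactamase (AmpR) gene driven by its native bla promoter. For selection in E. lenta it carries tetM, a ribosomal protection determinant originally from Enterococcus faecalis that relieves tetracycline's block on protein synthesis by acting on the ribosome, not by exporting or degrading the drug. This gives the "Tet" designation in the name and the tetracycline selection recorded for the gut bacterium.

The payload is dadR from Eggerthella lenta, supplied in trans to complement a dadR mutant. The associated work concerns genetic manipulation of E. lenta and a widespread family of transcriptional regulators. The automated annotation does not pick out the dadR coding sequence, its promoter, or the replicon that supports maintenance in E. lenta. Large stretches of the sequence (roughly the first 2.9 kb and the region between about 5.0 and 6.7 kb) are unannotated and presumably hold these elements. The "(DadR)" in the name may indicate that the gene's own promoter is used, but the record does not state this. The remaining annotated parts are a phage T7 early (T7Te) terminator and an rrnB T1 terminator, which insulate cassettes from read-through transcription, and a BioBrick prefix scar left over from assembly. The plasmid is suited to restoring dadR function in E. lenta knockout strains to confirm that a phenotype results from loss of this gene.
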