Features (pLannotate 1.2.2; 7 found; start..end, strand, type, name):
   2945..4858    +  CDS            tetM: TET1_ENTFL - Also known as tet(M). Experimental evidence at protein level: Swiss-Prot protein existence level 1. Abolishes the inhibitory effect of tetracyclin on protein synthesis by a non-covalent modification of the ribosomes. From Enterococcus faecalis (Streptococcus faecalis).
   4987..5014    -  terminator     T7Te terminator: phage T7 early transcription terminator
   6739..6758    -  misc_feature   BioBrick prefix: BioBrick prefix for parts that start with "ATG"
   7001..7105    +  promoter       AmpR promoter: bla
   7106..7966    +  CDS            AmpR: β-lactamase; bla; confers resistance to ampicillin, carbenicillin, and related antibiotics
   8137..8725    +  rep_origin     ori: high-copy-number ColE1/pMB1/pBR322/pUC origin of replication
   8906..8977    -  terminator     rrnB T1 terminator: transcription terminator T1 from the E. coli rrnB gene
>Addgene plasmid #191636 | pXD70Tet(DadR)-DadR | addgene full sequence | sequence record 375878 | Addgene NGS Result
TTCGAGACAAGGAGATTATAGCATGGCGGCAAACGCTGGCGAGACGAAGGTGAAGCTCTGGGAGGGCATC
TGCTACCCAGAGAACATGCGCGATGACTGGCAGGACGAGATAGACGACATTCTTCAAGTGCCTTTCGCTT
ATGCGGTTCACGACATAGACCATGACCAGAAGAGCAAGCAGCGCAAGACGCATGCGCACGTCATTGTTGT
CTGGGGCGGCAACACGACACGCAAGGCAATCATCAACGTCTTGAACCGATTGAGCGCGGACGGCAAGAAG
TGCTGTTCGTCAGCCGAGCCAATCAACAACATCAGGCATGCGTATGACTATCTGATTCACGACACGGCTT
CCTGTCGCAAGAAGGGCAAGGAGCTGTATCCGGTCGAAGCACGCATCGAGGGAAACAACTTCGACATTGG
TCAGCTCGAACAGCTCTCGACTAAGGACAAGCAGGACATGCTCTTCGAGTTGGTCGGCTTCATCATGTGC
GAGAGGTTCGAGACCATCAACGATTTCACGGCTGCGGCGCTGAGGGAGTTTCCCGAGCAGTACCGCGAAA
TCATCGTGGGGTACAACTCGATTCTCGAGCGCTATTGTCGCGGGAACTATCTGAACGCCGAACGTAAGCG
CAAGTGCGTGGAACAGTCAGGTGCCAAAGAGTAGTCGGGTCAATGCAGCAATGCGTGACTACGGGGCGGC
GTGGTCTGCGCTCGCGCAGATCTAAGCCGACTCGTTCACGGATTGCGGAATTGACGCGACGGCCAACCGA
ATAGACCAGACTTGATTAAGGGTCGATGGACGCTCTGCTCCATCGACCCTTTCCTTGCCCGTGTCTCGAC
TGGATGAGACCTGCAGAATCGGGCGGCTCATTATTTTTCGCTAACTACGTCCGAAAAATAATGTGTCCGA
AAAATAATGTGACAAATGACAAATGACAAATGACCACAGGGGGGCCACTACGACGGCCCCCCTAATAGTG
CCGTGTGCCGTGTGCCGAACCGCAGGTAGATTGAGGGGTGGTTCGGAGGGGCGAAGTCCCTCCGTTCGGC
GCTCGCGCCGATGGCCCGAGGGCCGTGAGCGAAGCCGCGAACGGGCAAGGGCTGGGGGGTCTCGGGGGGA
ACGCCCGAGCGGGTGCAGGGCTGGCCCTGCCACGTCCTTAGCGTAGCTAAGGTCTAACGTGCTAGACTTT
AGTCGATTAAGTCTGTACGGTTCGGAGGTTTCCATGGCTCACATCGCGAAATACAAGGCTCCATCGGTCG
GGCACATGCTTGCCCACTACCGCCGCGACCGCAGCAGCCTGGAGCGCGACAACATCGACCCCGAGCGCAT
CAAGAACGACTTGGTGGTCGGCCACTACACGAACAAGGACGGCAAGCTCGTTGTGGGGCGCGTGGAGCCG
CGCGATGGCGAGCCGAACTGGGGCACGGTGGAGAGCCGCATCGAGCGCGTGAACGAGGCCCAGAAGGCCG
CAGGGAAGCGTGCCACGCGCAAGGATGCGGTCGTTATGGCTGACGTTGTTGTGACGCTTCCCGACAATGT
GCGCAAGGGCGATGAGGACAGGTTCTTCCGTCTCACGTACTGGTACCTGTCGAAGAAGTTCGGCATCGAG
AACATGATGGGCGGGTACGTCCACAAGGACGAGGTGTTGAAGGATGGCACGCCCGCCCGCGACCACATGC
ACGTGCCGTTCACGCCCATCCTAGATGGACGGTTCAACTACAAGCAGATGTGCCCCCGCAGCTTCTACCG
GAGCATGCACAAGGAGCTTGGGGATTACCTAGAGGGGCGCATGGGCTACCGCCCTGCAATCGAGCTTGAC
GAGGAGACGCGGGCGCAGCGTGTATACACGGACAAGTCCGTGGATATCGACAAGGTACGCTGTGCGGTCG
ATAAGGCCGTGGTTGAACCTGCGAAGGACGAAGCGGCGCGAATCGTCGCGGCGGCTAGGGAAGAAGCCGC
CGCTTTACTGAATGATGCCGAAACGCGTAAGGCAGAGCTTGTTACCGAGATTGCCGACAAGGAGGGTGAC
CTTGCCGAGCTTGACAGCCAGCTCGAGGACGTGAAGCTCGATATCGAAGATGAGCAAGACCGATTGGAGT
GTCTTCGGCAACGAGCGGACGGAGTTGCGCGAGACATTGGAGAGCTTCAACCCATCGCTACCGAGGTTCG
GGGCTGGGAAGCTGCGGGAAAAGCTGAGCGCGGCGCAATCCTCGATAACATCGTTGTTAAGTGCGATGGA
CTCGCGAGCCGCATCAGAGCAGGAGTTGCGGGAATGCGAATCAAAGTGGAAGAGCTTAGAAGTCGAATAT
CGCGCCCGCTCGAATATCTGATGCGCAGGGAACAGCCAAGGCAACAGAGCCTTAATGACGTGCTGCGCGA
TGCGCAGCGGGCGGCGGATGCGTGGAACCGCGACCACGCTGCACCGCAGAGGACGTATCGCGGGCGGGCT
AGATGATGTGTTATAGTAGTACCTGTAATACACGACAAGGAGGTGCGACGCGAAAAAACCCCGCTGAAGC
GGGGTTTTTTGCGCACCACAGCAGACAGCAGAAAACATTCTGAACGCTAGGAAGCCGGTATGATTGTTAC
ATATAAGGGGAAGAAAAATTTCTTTTAGGTACTTGCTTTCCTAAAACTGATGTGATACAATGATTTAATC
CAGAAAAGGAGTAAAAAATATGCGGCAAGGTATTCTTAAATAAAACTATAATCAAATAGTGGGAACAAAG
GATTATGATAGCTCCTTTTGTAGGGACTTAGTTTTTTGTACCCAATTTAAGAATACTTTTGCCTTATCAA
TTTTGACATATCCCCAAAAACAGCAATCACAAACAGGTGTATGCTGTATATGTGTATGTCCGCAACTTAT
AATCCCCAGTGGTAAAAGTATTTTACTGCTGGGGATTTTTATGCCCTTTGGGGCTGTAAAGGGAGGACAA
TCACATGAAAATAATCAATATTGGAATTCTTGCCCATGTAGACGCTGGAAAGACGACCTTGACGGAGAGC
CTGCTATATGCCAGCGGAGCCATTTCAGAACCGGGGAGCGTCGAAAAAGGGACAACGAGGACGGACACCA
TGTTTTTGGAGCGGCAGCGTGGGATTACCATTCAAGCGGCAGTCACTTCCTTCCAGTGGCACAGATGTAA
AGTTAACATTGTGGATACGCCCGGCCACATGGATTTTTTGGCGGAGGTGTACCGCTCTTTGGCTGTTTTA
GATGGGGCCATCTTGGTGATCTCCGCTAAAGATGGCGTGCAGGCCCAGACCCGTATTCTGTTCCATGCCC
TGCGGAAAATGAACATTCCCACCGTTATCTTTATCAACAAGATCGACCAGGCTGGCGTTGATTTGCAGAG
CGTGGTTCAGTCTGTTCGGGATAAGCTCTCCGCCGATATTATCATCAAGCAGACGGTGTCGCTGTCCCCG
GAAATAGTCCTGGAGGAAAATACCGACATAGAAGCATGGGATGCGGTCATCGAAAATAACGATGAATTAT
TGGAAAAGTATATCGCAGGAGAACCAATCAGCCGGGAAAAACTTGCGCGGGAGGAACAGCAGCGGGTTCA
AGACGCCTCCCTGTTCCCAGTCTATCATGGCAGCGCCAAAAATGGCCTTGGCATTCAACCGTTGATGGAT
GCGGTGACAGGGCTGTTCCAACCGATTGGGGAACAGGGGGGCGCCGCCCTATGCGGCAGCGTTTTCAAGG
TTGAGTACACCGATTGCGGCCAGCGGCGTGTCTATCTACGGTTATACAGCGGAACGCTGCGCCTGCGGGA
TACGGTGGCCCTGGCCGGGAGAGAAAAGCTGAAAATCACAGAGATGCGTATTCCATCCAAAGGGGAAATT
GTTCGGACAGACACCGCTTATCAGGGTGAAATTGTTATCCTTCCCAGCGACAGCGTGAGGTTAAACGATG
TATTAGGGGACCAAACCCGGCTCCCTCGTAAAAGGTGGCGCGAGGACCCCCTCCCCATGCTGCGGACGGC
GATTGCGCCGAAAACGGCAGCGCAAAGAGAACGGCTGCTGGACGCTCTTACGCAACTTGCGGATACTGAC
CCGCTTTTGCGTTGCGAAGTGGATTCCATCACCCATGAGATCATTCTTTCTTTTTTGGGCCGGGTGCAGT
TGGAGGTTGTTTCCGCTTTGCTGTCGGAAAAATACAAGCTTGAAACAGTGGTAAAGGAACCCTCCGTCAT
TTATATGGAGCGGCCGCTCAAAGCAGCCAGCCACACCATCCATATCGAGGTGCCGCCCAACCCGTTTTGG
GCATCCATAGGACTGTCTGTTACACCACTCTCGCTTGGCTCCGGTGTACAATACGAGAGCCGGGTTTCGC
TGGGATACTTGAACCAGAGTTTTCAAAACGCTGTCAGGGATGGTATCCGTTACGGGCTGGAGCAGGGCTT
GTTCGGCTGGAACGTAACGGACTGTAAGATTTGCTTTGAATACGGGCTTTATTACAGTCCGGTCAGCACG
CCGGCGGACTTCCGCTCATTGGCCCCGATTGTATTGGAACAGGCATTGAAGGAATCGGGGACGCAGCTGC
TGGAACCTTATCTCTCCTTCATCCTCTATGCGCCCCAGGAATACCTTTCCAGGGCTTATCATGATGCACC
GAAATACTGTGCCACCATCGAAACGGCCCAGGTAAAAAAGGATGAAGTTGTCTTTACTGGCGAGATTCCC
GCCCGCTGTATACAGGCATACCGTACTGATCTGGCCTTTTACACCAACGGGCGGAGCGTATGCCTTACAG
AGCTGAAAGGATATCAGGCCGCTGTCGGTCAGCCGGTCATCCAGCCCCGCCGTCCAAACAGCCGCCTGGA
CAAGGTGCGCCATATGTTTCAGAAGGTAATGTAAATCGTTAAGGGATCAACTTTGGGAGAGAGTTCAAAA
TTGATCCTTTTTTTATAACAGGAATTAAATAATAAAAAAGCCGGATTAATAATCTGGCTTTTTATATTCT
CTCTCTAGTATATAAACGCAGAAAGGCCCACCCGAAGGTGAGCCAGTGTGAGTCGACTAGTTCAGACCGC
CTCGTCCTGCGCGGCCGTCTCGTGGGCCAGGTCGATGAGCTCCTGGCGATTGTCCACGCCCGTCTTCTGG
TAGATGTGGCGGATATGCGTGCTCACCGTGCCCGCCGAGATGAACAGCGTCTCCTGGATGCGCGAGATGG
TGCGGCCCTCCAGCAGCAGCGGAAGCACGTCGGTCTCGCGCGGCGACAGGGCGAAGCGCTCCGCGATCAG
CGCGCACGGATCCACCGGGTCGGCCGGGTCGTCGGCGGCCTCTTCGGGCACCGTGCCCATCAGGCTGACC
TCGCCGATGCCGATTTTGATGAGGTCGGTCTCCGTGAACAGGAACAAATGCGCGATGAACAGCAGCGACA
CGGCCACCAGCGTGACCAGCGTGAGGTCGAACATGCTGACCCCGGTCGCCTCCAGCGAATGGGCGAACAG
CTGGCCTGCGGTCTCGCCGCCGTACAGCGCCACGAACCCCAGGCCGATCGTCCGCGCCGGGCTCACGCGG
AAGCTGGACGCCACGTCGATGCACACCACGCACAGCACCAGCACGAAGCAGTGGTAGCCGCCGAAGATAA
GCGCGCTCGAATACGTGTTGTTGTCGGCCATGAACGGCGTGGACAAGCATCCCAAGCACAGCATCAGCAT
GGAGACGCGGTACGAGAAGAACACGCTGTCGCGCTGCAGGAACACGGCTATCAGGCAGATGGCCAACGCT
CCGATGAAGCCCGCCAGAAACAGGTACGTGCCGAAGATGTCCTGCACCTCGTAGGTTTTGAACCCCGACA
CCACGTCGAAGAACCCCATCAACATGCCGATGAGCACCGCGCCCAGAAGCGCCTTCGCGAACAGGGTCGC
CGTATGGCGCGACAAAGGCTGCTCGGGCTCGCGCGGCAGCTGCGGCGTATCGGGCGCGCTGCGCCTGAGA
GCTGCCGCCGAAAGCACGGGCATGACAACGATGAGCACGATGACGGGTATCGCCGGCCCTACGATCAGCA
AGAACCCCACGACGAACGCGATGCACAGCGACGAGGCAAGCTCCACAAGCGCCAAGCGGCCTCCCAGCCC
CGACTCGAGCTCGATCCAGCACAAGAACAGCACGGCCGAGCCCGTGCCGGTCATGACCGCGCTCAGGCCC
AGCACCAGCATGCCGACGGGCGTGGTAGGATCGGAGAACGGCGTGAGCACGCTGCCCGCGCTCATCATGA
TGGCCGATCCCAGCACGATGGAGCGGTTGCCGCTCACCCGCTCGCGCCGCACGATGACGGAGACGAACAG
CATGGTCACCACCATGGCCACCAGCGATATGATCAGGCTGACGTACAGCGAGCCGCGCACGTCCGACGAG
AAGCCGTACGGCACGATGCTGTAGAACATCATGAGCATCCAAAGCCATTGCAAGGCCGCGCCCGCGATGC
GCTTGAGGGAAAGGCTCGTCCCCAACGCGGTATCCCATGCACTCCGAAGCTTTTCCATGCCCCACCCCCT
GTGAGCCCGTACATAACGTCGCTCGCGCCGACCCCTCTGTCGACGGGTTCGATTATACGGAAAAGATGAG
CGGCCCTCTTTGAGGAAACTATTCTAGTTTCAGAATAATTTATGACCTACGGTTAAAGTTTCCCCAGTTC
AAAGCACTATCGAATTTTTCATGATCACAAGATCATAAGAATTTATGATGCGGTCGAACCTGCTTTCCAA
CCTTTGGACGATGCTCATCTAGAAGCGGCCGCGAATTCAGAATAGTAATACAGGATCCGAATCGTTTCAG
TTGCCGCCGGATTAATAATCAAATAACCGTTCCTAAAAAATGCCCTCTTGGGTTATCAAGAGGGTCATTA
TATTTCGCAAAAAACCCCGCTTCGGCGGGGTTTTTTCGCCTTGAAGACGAAAGGGCCTCGTGATACGCCT
ATTTTTATAGGTTAATGTCATGATAATAATGGTTTCTTAGACGTCAGGTGGCACTTTTCGGGGAAATGTG
CGCGGAACCCCTATTTGTTTATTTTTCTAAATACATTCAAATATGTATCCGCTCATGAGACAATAACCCT
GATAAATGCTTCAATAATATTGAAAAAGGAAGAGTATGAGTATTCAACATTTCCGTGTCGCCCTTATTCC
CTTTTTTGCGGCATTTTGCCTTCCTGTTTTTGCTCACCCAGAAACGCTGGTGAAAGTAAAAGATGCTGAA
GATCAGTTGGGTGCACGAGTGGGTTACATCGAACTGGATCTCAACAGCGGTAAGATCCTTGAGAGTTTTC
GCCCCGAAGAACGTTTTCCAATGATGAGCACTTTTAAAGTTCTGCTATGTGGCGCGGTATTATCCCGTGT
TGACGCCGGGCAAGAGCAACTCGGTCGCCGCATACACTATTCTCAGAATGACTTGGTTGAGTACTCACCA
GTCACAGAAAAGCATCTTACGGATGGCATGACAGTAAGAGAATTATGCAGTGCTGCCATAACCATGAGTG
ATAACACTGCGGCCAACTTACTTCTGACAACGATCGGAGGACCGAAGGAGCTAACCGCTTTTTTGCACAA
CATGGGGGATCATGTAACTCGCCTTGATCGTTGGGAACCGGAGCTGAATGAAGCCATACCAAACGACGAG
CGTGACACCACGATGCCTGCAGCAATGGCAACAACGTTGCGCAAACTATTAACTGGCGAACTACTTACTC
TAGCTTCCCGGCAACAATTAATAGACTGGATGGAGGCGGATAAAGTTGCAGGACCACTTCTGCGCTCGGC
CCTTCCGGCTGGCTGGTTTATTGCTGATAAATCTGGAGCCGGTGAGCGTGGGTCTCGCGGTATCATTGCA
GCACTGGGGCCAGATGGTAAGCCCTCCCGTATCGTAGTTATCTACACGACGGGGAGTCAGGCAACTATGG
ATGAACGAAATAGACAGATCGCTGAGATAGGTGCCTCACTGATTAAGCATTGGTAACTGTCAGACCAAGT
TTACTCATATATACTTTAGATTGATTTAAAACTTCATTTTTAATTTAAAAGGATCTAGGTGAAGATCCTT
TTTGATAATCTCATGACCAAAATCCCTTAACGTGAGTTTTCGTTCCACTGAGCGTCAGACCCCGTAGAAA
AGATCAAAGGATCTTCTTGAGATCCTTTTTTTCTGCGCGTAATCTGCTGCTTGCAAACAAAAAAACCACC
GCTACCAGCGGTGGTTTGTTTGCCGGATCAAGAGCTACCAACTCTTTTTCCGAAGGTAACTGGCTTCAGC
AGAGCGCAGATACCAAATACTGTCCTTCTAGTGTAGCCGTAGTTAGGCCACCACTTCAAGAACTCTGTAG
CACCGCCTACATACCTCGCTCTGCTAATCCTGTTACCAGTGGCTGCTGCCAGTGGCGATAAGTCGTGTCT
TACCGGGTTGGACTCAAGACGATAGTTACCGGATAAGGCGCAGCGGTCGGGCTGAACGGGGGGTTCGTGC
ACACAGCCCAGCTTGGAGCGAACGACCTACACCGAACTGAGATACCTACAGCGTGAGCTATGAGAAAGCG
CCACGCTTCCCGAAGGGAGAAAGGCGGACAGGTATCCGGTAAGCGGCAGGGTCGGAACAGGAGAGCGCAC
GAGGGAGCTTCCAGGGGGAAACGCCTGGTATCTTTATAGTCCTGTCGGGTTTCGCCACCTCTGACTTGAG
CGTCGATTTTTGTGATGCTCGTCAGGGGGGCGGAGCCTATGGAAAAACGCCAGCAACGCGGCCCGAGATG
CGCCGCGTGCGGCTGCTGGAGATGGCGGACGCGATGGATATGTTCTGCCAAGGGTTGGTTTGCGCATTCA
CAGTTCTCCGCAAGAATTGATTGGCTCCAATTCTTGGAGTGGTGAATCCGTTAGCGAGGTGCCGCCGGCA
TGAGCTCCTCTAGTAGAGAGCGTTCACCGACAAACAACAGATAAAACGAAAGGCCCAGTCTTTCGACTGA
GCCTTTCGTTTTATTTGAAAAAGAAAAGCCCCAGCAAGCTTGGCGGCAGCAGGGGCA
